Addgene plasmid #126129: pBbB14c-GFP
Purpose: Constitutive expression vector for Escherichia coli. BglBrick compatible.
Depositing lab: Nigel Scrutton. Depositing organization: University of Manchester. Publication: SelProm: A Queryable and Predictive Expression Vector Selection Tool for Escherichia coli. Jervis AJ, Carbonell P, Taylor S, Sung R, Dunstan MS, Robinson CJ, Breitling R, Takano E, Scrutton NS. ACS Synth Biol. 2019 Mar 18. doi: 10.1021/acssynbio.8b00399. PubMed 30870592.
Backbone
  Vector backbone: pBb
  Backbone size w/o insert (bp): 2663
  Vector type: Bacterial Expression, Synthetic Biology
Growth in bacteria
  Bacterial resistance: Chloramphenicol, 25 μg/mL
  Growth temperature: 37°C
  Growth strain: DH5alpha
  Copy number: High Copy
Gene/Insert
  Gene/Insert name: GFPuv
  Species: Synthetic
  Insert size (bp): 717
  Promoter: J23119
  Cloning method: Unknown
  Sequencing primers: 5′ GGTAGTGATCTTATTTCATTATGGTG
Terms and licenses: Academic/Nonprofit Terms; Industry Terms: Not Available to Industry
Depositor comments: Cloning method was In-Fusion.
How to cite: pBbB14c-GFP was a gift from Nigel Scrutton (Addgene plasmid # 126129 ; http://n2t.net/addgene:126129 ; RRID:Addgene_126129)
