[The description below was written by a language model from this plasmid's Addgene catalogue record and pLannotate feature annotations shown in this document.]
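Description:
pBbB14c-GFP is a small bacterial expression plasmid (about 3.2 kb in the sequenced record) built on the BglBrick-compatible pBb vector series for constitutive gene expression in Escherichia coli. It replicates from the pBBR1 origin, with the annotated oriV fragment accompanied by the pBBR1 Rep coding sequence that this broad-host-range replicon from Bordetella bronchiseptica needs in order to function. The catalogue entry lists it as high copy. Selection is by chloramphenicol resistance, provided by the cat gene (chloramphenicol acetyltransferase) under its native cat promoter. This marker lies on the opposite strand from the expression cassette and is followed by the phage lambda t0 terminator, which separates it from the replication region.

The payload is a single reporter cassette. The synthetic J23119 promoter, a strong constitutive sigma-70 consensus promoter from the Registry of Standard Biological Parts, drives a 717 bp GFPuv coding sequence. The automated annotation labels this sequence as the related Aequorea victoria derivative αGFP. Transcription is stopped by a double terminator made up of the rrnB T1 and phage T7 Te elements, which insulates the downstream replicon from read-through. No repressor gene or operator is annotated, consistent with inducer-independent expression. The depositor notes that the plasmid was assembled by In-Fusion cloning.

The plasmid comes from a study of an expression vector selection tool for E. coli, so the GFP version presumably reports the output of this particular promoter and origin combination. Because the vector is described as BglBrick compatible, the reporter should be replaceable with other genes of interest, although the flanking restriction sites themselves are not annotated in the feature table.
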