Features (pLannotate 1.2.2; 9 found; start..end, strand, type, name):
      7..41      +  promoter       J23119 promoter: bacterial promoter (Registry of Standard Biological Parts BBa J23119)
     87..800     +  CDS            &alpha;GFP: &alpha;GFP is a basic (constitutively fluorescent) long stokes shift fluorescent protein published in 1996, derived from Aequorea victoria.
    836..907     +  terminator     rrnB T1 terminator: transcription terminator T1 from the E. coli rrnB gene
    923..950     +  terminator     T7Te terminator: phage T7 early transcription terminator
   1017..1679    -  CDS            pBBR1 Rep: replication protein for the broad-host-range plasmid pBBR1 from Bordetella bronchiseptica
   1680..2253    -  rep_origin     pBBR1 oriV (fragment): replication origin of the broad-host-range plasmid pBBR1 from Bordetella bronchiseptica; requires the pBBR1 Rep protein for replication
   2266..2360    -  terminator     lambda t0 terminator: transcription terminator from phage lambda
   2384..3040    -  CDS            cat: CAT_ECOLX - Experimental evidence at protein level: Swiss-Prot protein existence level 1. This enzyme is an effector of chloramphenicol resistance in bacteria. From Escherichia coli. This protein is used as a marker in many commonly used cloning vectors, such as pACYC184.
   3041..3143    -  promoter       cat promoter: promoter of the E. coli cat gene encoding chloramphenicol acetyltransferase
>Addgene plasmid #126129 | pBbB14c-GFP | addgene full sequence | sequence record 247069 | Addgene NGS Result
GACGTCTTGACAGCTAGCTCAGTCCTAGGTATAATGCTAGCAGGTTTAATCGAATTCAAAAGATCTTTTA
AGAAGGAGATATACATATGAGTAAAGGAGAAGAACTTTTCACTGGAGTTGTCCCAATTCTTGTTGAATTA
GATGGTGATGTTAATGGGCACAAATTTTCTGTCAGTGGAGAGGGTGAAGGTGATGCAACATACGGAAAAC
TTACCCTTAAATTTATTTGCACTACTGGAAAACTACCTGTTCCGTGGCCAACACTTGTCACTACTTTCTC
TTATGGTGTTCAATGCTTTTCCCGTTATCCGGATCACATGAAACGGCATGACTTTTTCAAGAGTGCCATG
CCCGAAGGTTATGTACAGGAACGCACTATATCTTTCAAAGATGACGGGAACTACAAGACGCGTGCTGAAG
TCAAGTTTGAAGGTGATACCCTTGTTAATCGTATCGAGTTAAAAGGTATTGATTTTAAAGAAGATGGAAA
CATTCTCGGACACAAACTGGAGTACAACTATAACTCACACAATGTATACATCACGGCAGACAAACAAAAG
AATGGAATCAAAGCTAACTTCAAAATTCGCCACAACATTGAAGATGGCTCCGTTCAACTAGCAGACCATT
ATCAACAAAATACTCCAATTGGCGATGGCCCTGTCCTTTTACCAGACAACCATTACCTGTCCACACAATC
TGCCCTTTCGAAAGATCCCAACGAAAAGCGTGACCACATGGTCCTTCTTGAGTTTGTAACTGCTGCTGGG
ATTACACATGGCATGGATGAGCTCTACAAATAAGGATCCAAACTCGAGTAAGGATCTCCAGGCATCAAAT
AAAACGAAAGGCTCAGTCGAAAGACTGGGCCTTTCGTTTTATCTGTTGTTTGTCGGTGAACGCTCTCTAC
TAGAGTCACACTGGCTCACCTTCGGGTGGGCCTTTCTGCGTTTATACCTAGGCTACAGCCGATAGTCTGG
AACAGCGCACTTACGGGTTGCTGCGCAACCCAAGTGCTACCGGCGCGGCAGCGTGACCCGTGTCGGCGGC
TCCAACGGCTCGCCATCGTCCAGAAAACACGGCTCATCGGGCATCGGCAGGCGCTGCTGCCCGCGCCGTT
CCCATTCCTCCGTTTCGGTCAAGGCTGGCAGGTCTGGTTCCATGCCCGGAATGCCGGGCTGGCTGGGCGG
CTCCTCGCCGGGGCCGGTCGGTAGTTGCTGCTCGCCCGGATACAGGGTCGGGATGCGGCGCAGGTCGCCA
TGCCCCAACAGCGATTCGTCCTGGTCGTCGTGATCAACCACCACGGCGGCACTGAACACCGACAGGCGCA
ACTGGTCGCGGGGCTGGCCCCACGCCACGCGGTCATTGACCACGTAGGCCAACACGGTGCCGGGGCCGTT
GAGCTTCACGACGGAGATCCAGCGCTCGGCCACCAAGTCCTTGACTGCGTATTGGACCGTCCGCAAAGAA
CGTCCGATGAGCTTGGAAAGTGTCTTCTGGCTGACCACCACGGCGTTCTGGTGGCCCATCTGCGCCACGA
GGTGATGCAGCAGCATTGCCGCCGTGGGTTTCCTCGCAATAAGCCCGGCCCACGCCTCATGCGCTTTGCG
TTCCGTTTGCACCCAGTGACCGGGCTTGTTCTTGGCTTGAATGCCGATTTCTCTGGACTGCGTGGCCATG
CTTATCTCCATGCGGTAGGGGTGCCGCACGGTTGCGGCACCATGCGCAATCAGCTGCAACTTTTCGGCAG
CGCGACAACAATTATGCGTTGCGTAAAAGTGGCAGTCAATTACAGATTTTCTTTAACCTACGCAATGAGC
TATTGCGGGGGGTGCCGCAATGAGCTGTTGCGTACCCCCCTTTTTTAAGTTGTTGATTTTTAAGTCTTTC
GCATTTCGCCCTATATCTAGTTCTTTGGTGCCCAAAGAAGGGCACCCCTGCGGGGTTCCCCCACGCCTTC
GGCGCGGCTCCCCCTCCGGCAAAAAGTGGCCCCTCCGGGGCTTGTTGATCGACTGCGCGGCCTTCGGCCT
TGCCCAAGGTGGCGCTGCCCCCTTGGAACCCCCGCACTCGCCGCCGTGAGGCTCGGGGGGCAGGCGGGCG
GGCTTCGCCCTTCGACTGCCCCCACTCGCATAGGCTTGGGTCGTTCCAGGCGCGTCAAGGCCAAGCCGCT
GCGCGGTCGCTGCGCGAGCCTTGACCCGCCTTCCACTTGGTGTCCAACCGGCAAGCGAAGCGCGCAGGCC
GCAGGCCGGAGGCACTAGTGCTTGGATTCTCACCAATAAAAAACGCCCGGCGGCAACCGAGCGTTCTGAA
CAAATCCAGATGGAGTTCTGAGGTCATTACTGGATCTATCAACAGGAGTCCAAGCGAGCTCGATATCAAA
TTACGCCCCGCCCTGCCACTCATCGCAGTACTGTTGTAATTCATTAAGCATTCTGCCGACATGGAAGCCA
TCACAAACGGCATGATGAACCTGAATCGCCAGCGGCATCAGCACCTTGTCGCCTTGCGTATAATATTTGC
CCATGGTGAAAACGGGGGCGAAGAAGTTGTCCATATTGGCCACGTTTAAATCAAAACTGGTGAAACTCAC
CCAGGGATTGGCTGAGACGAAAAACATATTCTCAATAAACCCTTTAGGGAAATAGGCCAGGTTTTCACCG
TAACACGCCACATCTTGCGAATATATGTGTAGAAACTGCCGGAAATCGTCGTGGTATTCACTCCAGAGCG
ATGAAAACGTTTCAGTTTGCTCATGGAAAACGGTGTAACAAGGGTGAACACTATCCCATATCACCAGCTC
ACCGTCTTTCATTGCCATACGAAATTCCGGATGAGCATTCATCAGGCGGGCAAGAATGTGAATAAAGGCC
GGATAAAACTTGTGCTTATTTTTCTTTACGGTCTTTAAAAAGGCCGTAATATCCAGCTGAACGGTCTGGT
TATAGGTACATTGAGCAACTGACTGAAATGCCTCAAAATGTTCTTTACGATGCCATTGGGATATATCAAC
GGTGGTATATCCAGTGATTTTTTTCTCCATTTTAGCTTCCTTAGCTCCTGAAAATCTCGATAACTCAAAA
AATACGCCCGGTAGTGATCTTATTTCATTATGGTGAAAGTTGGAACCTCTTACGTGCCGATCAACGTCTC
ATTTTCGCCAGATATC
